Addgene plasmid #76195: ERBB4 gRNA (BRDN0001162372)
Purpose: 3rd generation lentiviral gRNA plasmid targeting human ERBB4
Depositing lab: John Doench & David Root. Depositing organization: Broad Institute. Publication: Optimized sgRNA design to maximize activity and minimize off-target effects of CRISPR-Cas9. Doench JG, Fusi N, Sullender M, Hegde M, Vaimberg EW, Donovan KF, Smith I, Tothova Z, Wilen C, Orchard R, Virgin HW, Listgarten J, Root DE. Nat Biotechnol. 2016 Jan 18. doi: 10.1038/nbt.3437. PubMed 26780180.
Backbone
  Vector backbone: lentiGuide-Puro
  Backbone manufacturer: Zhang Lab (Addgene plasmid # 52963)
  Vector type: Mammalian Expression, Lentiviral, CRISPR
  Selectable markers: Puromycin
Growth in bacteria
  Bacterial resistance: Ampicillin, 100 μg/mL
  Growth temperature: 37°C
  Growth strain: DH5alpha
  Copy number: High Copy
Gene/Insert
  Gene/Insert name: ERBB4
  gRNA/shRNA sequence: CTGGTGTGTCCAGATAGCTA
  Species: H. sapiens (human)
  GenBank ID: NM_001042599.1
  Entrez Gene: ERBB4 (a.k.a. ALS19, HER4, p180erbB4)
  Promoter: hU6
  Cloning method: Unknown
  Sequencing primers: 5′ U6-F; 3′ pS2-R
Terms and licenses: Academic/Nonprofit Terms; Industry Terms: Not Available to Industry
Depositor comments: The gRNA was designed to target the following Genbank reference sequence(s): NM_001042599.1,NM_005235.2. Note that this plasmid does NOT contain Cas9. It should be used in conjunction with lentiCas9-Blast (Addgene #52962) or otherwise with cell lines already expressing Cas9. Browse the full kinome gRNA library at http://www.addgene.org/pooled-library/broadgpp-human-kinome/ or visit http://www.broadinstitute.org/rnai/public/ for detailed protocols and information.
How to cite: ERBB4 gRNA (BRDN0001162372) was a gift from John Doench & David Root (Addgene plasmid # 76195 ; http://n2t.net/addgene:76195 ; RRID:Addgene_76195)
