[The description below was written by a language model from this plasmid's Addgene catalogue record and pLannotate feature annotations shown in this document.]
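Description:
ERBB4 gRNA (BRDN0001162372) is a third-generation lentiviral CRISPR guide plasmid built on the lentiGuide-Puro backbone, carrying a single guide RNA directed against human ERBB4 (also known as HER4), a receptor tyrosine kinase gene. The assembled sequence is about 8.3 kb. It is maintained in E. coli as a high-copy plasmid through a ColE1/pUC-type origin with ampicillin selection (AmpR). The bacterial portion also contains an f1 origin, residual lac elements and T7/T3 promoters, and an SV40 origin and poly(A) signal lie next to the viral cassette.

The transfer cassette begins with an RSV promoter fused to a truncated HIV-1 5' LTR. This arrangement drives production of the viral genomic RNA without Tat, as is characteristic of third-generation systems. It is followed by the Ψ packaging signal, a partial gag region and the RRE for Rev-dependent nuclear export. A human U6 RNA polymerase III promoter then transcribes the ERBB4 targeting spacer joined to the Streptococcus pyogenes Cas9 guide scaffold. Downstream, after a cPPT/CTS element that aids nuclear import of the viral genome, the EF-1α core promoter with its intron A expresses puromycin N-acetyltransferase for selection of transduced mammalian cells. A WPRE enhances transcript expression, and the self-inactivating ΔU3 3' LTR closes the cassette.

The plasmid does not encode Cas9, so it is intended for use with a separate Cas9 vector such as lentiCas9-Blast or in cells that already express Cas9. The guide was designed against two ERBB4 reference transcripts and is an individual clone from a human kinome gRNA library, suited to knockout of ERBB4 in human cells.
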