Features (pLannotate 1.2.2; 29 found; start..end, strand, type, name):
     14..80      +  CDS            small t antigen (fragment): SV40 (simian virus 40) small t antigen
    106..317     +  promoter       EF-1α core promoter: core promoter for human elongation factor EF-1α
    318..1256    +  intron         EF-1α intron A: intron upstream of the start codon of human EF-1α
   1278..1877    +  CDS            PuroR (fragment): puromycin N-acetyltransferase; pac from Streptomyces; confers resistance to puromycin
   1893..2481    +  misc_feature   WPRE: woodchuck hepatitis virus posttranscriptional regulatory element
   2532..2551    +  misc_feature   cPPT/CTS (fragment): central polypurine tract and central termination sequence of HIV-1
   2553..2786    +  LTR            3' LTR (ΔU3): self-inactivating 3' long terminal repeat (LTR) from HIV-1
   2864..2985    +  polyA_signal   SV40 poly(A) signal: SV40 polyadenylation signal
   3025..3160    +  rep_origin     SV40 ori: SV40 origin of replication
   3181..3199    -  promoter       T7 promoter: promoter for bacteriophage T7 RNA polymerase
   3207..3362    +  CDS            lacZα (fragment): LacZα fragment of β-galactosidase; lacZ fragment
   3367..3795    +  rep_origin     f1 ori (sequence partly withheld): f1 bacteriophage origin of replication; arrow indicates direction of (+) strand synthesis
   3848..3952    +  promoter       AmpR promoter: bla
   3953..4813    +  CDS            AmpR: β-lactamase; bla; confers resistance to ampicillin, carbenicillin, and related antibiotics
   4984..5572    +  rep_origin     ori: high-copy-number ColE1/pMB1/pBR322/pUC origin of replication
   5755..5847    +  CDS            lacI (fragment): lac repressor; lacI; The lac repressor binds to the lac operator to inhibit transcription in E. coli. This inhibition can be relieved by adding lactose or isopropyl-β-D-thiogalactopyranoside (IPTG).
   5860..5881    +  protein_bind   CAP binding site: CAP binding activates transcription in the presence of cAMP. E. coli catabolite activator protein
   5896..5926    +  promoter       lac promoter: promoter for the E. coli lac operon
   5934..5950    +  protein_bind   lac operator: The lac repressor binds to the lac operator to inhibit transcription in E. coli. This inhibition can be relieved by adding lactose or isopropyl-β-D-thiogalactopyranoside (IPTG). lac repressor encoded by lacI
   5995..6013    +  promoter       T3 promoter: promoter for bacteriophage T3 RNA polymerase
   6041..6267    +  promoter       RSV promoter: Rous sarcoma virus enhancer/promoter
   6268..6448    +  LTR            5' LTR (truncated): truncated 5' long terminal repeat (LTR) from HIV-1
   6495..6620    +  misc_feature   HIV-1 Ψ: packaging signal of human immunodeficiency virus type 1
   6604..6967    +  CDS            HIV-1 gag (fragment): gag protein from human immunodeficiency virus 1; gag
   7113..7346    +  misc_feature   RRE: The Rev response element (RRE) of HIV-1 allows for Rev-dependent mRNA export from the nucleus to the cytoplasm.
   7723..7749    +  CDS            Rev (fragment): human immunodeficiency virus 1 (HIV-1) Rev protein; rev; enhances nuclear export of unspliced and incompletely spliced viral mRNAs
   7753..7993    +  promoter       U6 promoter: RNA polymerase III promoter for human U6 snRNA
   8023..8098    +  misc_RNA       gRNA scaffold: guide RNA scaffold for the Streptococcus pyogenes CRISPR/Cas9 system
   8154..8271    +  misc_feature   cPPT/CTS: central polypurine tract and central termination sequence of HIV-1
>Addgene plasmid #76195 | ERBB4 gRNA (BRDN0001162372) | addgene full sequence | sequence record 185368 | Addgene Assembled Sequence
CCCGGGTGCAAAGATGGATAAAGTTTTAAACAGAGAGGAATCTTTGCAGCTAATGGACCTTCTAGGTCTT
GAAAGGAGTGGGAATTGGCTCCGGTGCCCGTCAGTGGGCAGAGCGCACATCGCCCACAGTCCCCGAGAAG
TTGGGGGGAGGGGTCGGCAATTGATCCGGTGCCTAGAGAAGGTGGCGCGGGGTAAACTGGGAAAGTGATG
TCGTGTACTGGCTCCGCCTTTTTCCCGAGGGTGGGGGAGAACCGTATATAAGTGCAGTAGTCGCCGTGAA
CGTTCTTTTTCGCAACGGGTTTGCCGCCAGAACACAGGTAAGTGCCGTGTGTGGTTCCCGCGGGCCTGGC
CTCTTTACGGGTTATGGCCCTTGCGTGCCTTGAATTACTTCCACCTGGCTGCAGTACGTGATTCTTGATC
CCGAGCTTCGGGTTGGAAGTGGGTGGGAGAGTTCGAGGCCTTGCGCTTAAGGAGCCCCTTCGCCTCGTGC
TTGAGTTGAGGCCTGGCCTGGGCGCTGGGGCCGCCGCGTGCGAATCTGGTGGCACCTTCGCGCCTGTCTC
GCTGCTTTCGATAAGTCTCTAGCCATTTAAAATTTTTGATGACCTGCTGCGACGCTTTTTTTCTGGCAAG
ATAGTCTTGTAAATGCGGGCCAAGATCTGCACACTGGTATTTCGGTTTTTGGGGCCGCGGGCGGCGACGG
GGCCCGTGCGTCCCAGCGCACATGTTCGGCGAGGCGGGGCCTGCGAGCGCGGCCACCGAGAATCGGACGG
GGGTAGTCTCAAGCTGGCCGGCCTGCTCTGGTGCCTGGCCTCGCGCCGCCGTGTATCGCCCCGCCCTGGG
CGGCAAGGCTGGCCCGGTCGGCACCAGTTGCGTGAGCGGAAAGATGGCCGCTTCCCGGCCCTGCTGCAGG
GAGCTCAAAATGGAGGACGCGGCGCTCGGGAGAGCGGGCGGGTGAGTCACCCACACAAAGGAAAAGGGCC
TTTCCGTCCTCAGCCGTCGCTTCATGTGACTCCACGGAGTACCGGGCGCCGTCCAGGCACCTCGATTAGT
TCTCGAGCTTTTGGAGTACGTCGTCTTTAGGTTGGGGGGAGGGGTTTTATGCGATGGAGTTTCCCCACAC
TGAGTGGGTGGAGACTGAAGTTAGGCCAGCTTGGCACTTGATGTAATTCTCCTTGGAATTTGCCCTTTTT
GAGTTTGGATCTTGGTTCATTCTCAAGCCTCAGACAGTGGTTCAAAGTTTTTTTCTTCCATTTCAGGTGT
CGTGACGTACGGCCACCATGACCGAGTACAAGCCCACGGTGCGCCTCGCCACCCGCGACGACGTCCCCAG
GGCCGTACGCACCCTCGCCGCCGCGTTCGCCGACTACCCCGCCACGCGCCACACCGTCGATCCGGACCGC
CACATCGAGCGGGTCACCGAGCTGCAAGAACTCTTCCTCACGCGCGTCGGGCTCGACATCGGCAAGGTGT
GGGTCGCGGACGACGGCGCCGCCGTGGCGGTCTGGACCACGCCGGAGAGCGTCGAAGCGGGGGCGGTGTT
CGCCGAGATCGGCCCGCGCATGGCCGAGTTGAGCGGTTCCCGGCTGGCCGCGCAGCAACAGATGGAAGGC
CTCCTGGCGCCGCACCGGCCCAAGGAGCCCGCGTGGTTCCTGGCCACCGTCGGAGTCTCGCCCGACCACC
AGGGCAAGGGTCTGGGCAGCGCCGTCGTGCTCCCCGGAGTGGAGGCGGCCGAGCGCGCCGGGGTGCCCGC
CTTCCTGGAGACCTCCGCGCCCCGCAACCTCCCCTTCTACGAGCGGCTCGGCTTCACCGTCACCGCCGAC
GTCGAGGTGCCCGAAGGACCGCGCACCTGGTGCATGACCCGCAAGCCCGGTGCCTGAACGCGTTAAGTCG
ACAATCAACCTCTGGATTACAAAATTTGTGAAAGATTGACTGGTATTCTTAACTATGTTGCTCCTTTTAC
GCTATGTGGATACGCTGCTTTAATGCCTTTGTATCATGCTATTGCTTCCCGTATGGCTTTCATTTTCTCC
TCCTTGTATAAATCCTGGTTGCTGTCTCTTTATGAGGAGTTGTGGCCCGTTGTCAGGCAACGTGGCGTGG
TGTGCACTGTGTTTGCTGACGCAACCCCCACTGGTTGGGGCATTGCCACCACCTGTCAGCTCCTTTCCGG
GACTTTCGCTTTCCCCCTCCCTATTGCCACGGCGGAACTCATCGCCGCCTGCCTTGCCCGCTGCTGGACA
GGGGCTCGGCTGTTGGGCACTGACAATTCCGTGGTGTTGTCGGGGAAATCATCGTCCTTTCCTTGGCTGC
TCGCCTGTGTTGCCACCTGGATTCTGCGCGGGACGTCCTTCTGCTACGTCCCTTCGGCCCTCAATCCAGC
GGACCTTCCTTCCCGCGGCCTGCTGCCGGCTCTGCGGCCTCTTCCGCGTCTTCGCCTTCGCCCTCAGACG
AGTCGGATCTCCCTTTGGGCCGCCTCCCCGCGTCGACTTTAAGACCAATGACTTACAAGGCAGCTGTAGA
TCTTAGCCACTTTTTAAAAGAAAAGGGGGGACTGGAAGGGCTAATTCACTCCCAACGAAGACAAGATCTG
CTTTTTGCTTGTACTGGGTCTCTCTGGTTAGACCAGATCTGAGCCTGGGAGCTCTCTGGCTAACTAGGGA
ACCCACTGCTTAAGCCTCAATAAAGCTTGCCTTGAGTGCTTCAAGTAGTGTGTGCCCGTCTGTTGTGTGA
CTCTGGTAACTAGAGATCCCTCAGACCCTTTTAGTCAGTGTGGAAAATCTCTAGCAGTACGTATAGTAGT
TCATGTCATCTTATTATTCAGTATTTATAACTTGCAAAGAAATGAATATCAGAGAGTGAGAGGAACTTGT
TTATTGCAGCTTATAATGGTTACAAATAAAGCAATAGCATCACAAATTTCACAAATAAAGCATTTTTTTC
ACTGCATTCTAGTTGTGGTTTGTCCAAACTCATCAATGTATCTTATCATGTCTGGCTCTAGCTATCCCGC
CCCTAACTCCGCCCATCCCGCCCCTAACTCCGCCCAGTTCCGCCCATTCTCCGCCCCATGGCTGACTAAT
TTTTTTTATTTATGCAGAGGCCGAGGCCGCCTCGGCCTCTGAGCTATTCCAGAAGTAGTGAGGAGGCTTT
TTTGGAGGCCTAGGGACGTACCCAATTCGCCCTATAGTGAGTCGTATTACGCGCGCTCACTGGCCGTCGT
TTTACAACGTCGTGACTGGGAAAACCCTGGCGTTACCCAACTTAATCGCCTTGCAGCACATCCCCCTTTC
GCCAGCTGGCGTAATAGCGAAGAGGCCCGCACCGATCGCCCTTCCCAACAGTTGCGCAGCCTGAATGGCG
AATGGG
[124 nt withheld, positions 3367-3490]
C
[91 nt withheld, positions 3492-3582]
A
[49 nt withheld, positions 3584-3632]
CCTTTGACGTTGGAGTCCACGTTCTTT
[37 nt withheld, positions 3660-3696]
ACCCTATCTCGGTCTATTCTTTTGATTTATAAGGGATTTTGCCGATTTCGGCCTATTGGTTAAAAAATGA
GCTGATTTAACAAAAATTTAACGCGAATTTTAACAAAATATTAACGCTTACAATTTAGGTGGCACTTTTC
GGGGAAATGTGCGCGGAACCCCTATTTGTTTATTTTTCTAAATACATTCAAATATGTATCCGCTCATGAG
ACAATAACCCTGATAAATGCTTCAATAATATTGAAAAAGGAAGAGTATGAGTATTCAACATTTCCGTGTC
GCCCTTATTCCCTTTTTTGCGGCATTTTGCCTTCCTGTTTTTGCTCACCCAGAAACGCTGGTGAAAGTAA
AAGATGCTGAAGATCAGTTGGGTGCACGAGTGGGTTACATCGAACTGGATCTCAACAGCGGTAAGATCCT
TGAGAGTTTTCGCCCCGAAGAACGTTTTCCAATGATGAGCACTTTTAAAGTTCTGCTATGTGGCGCGGTA
TTATCCCGTATTGACGCCGGGCAAGAGCAACTCGGTCGCCGCATACACTATTCTCAGAATGACTTGGTTG
AGTACTCACCAGTCACAGAAAAGCATCTTACGGATGGCATGACAGTAAGAGAATTATGCAGTGCTGCCAT
AACCATGAGTGATAACACTGCGGCCAACTTACTTCTGACAACGATCGGAGGACCGAAGGAGCTAACCGCT
TTTTTGCACAACATGGGGGATCATGTAACTCGCCTTGATCGTTGGGAACCGGAGCTGAATGAAGCCATAC
CAAACGACGAGCGTGACACCACGATGCCTGTAGCAATGGCAACAACGTTGCGCAAACTATTAACTGGCGA
ACTACTTACTCTAGCTTCCCGGCAACAATTAATAGACTGGATGGAGGCGGATAAAGTTGCAGGACCACTT
CTGCGCTCGGCCCTTCCGGCTGGCTGGTTTATTGCTGATAAATCTGGAGCCGGTGAGCGTGGGTCTCGCG
GTATCATTGCAGCACTGGGGCCAGATGGTAAGCCCTCCCGTATCGTAGTTATCTACACGACGGGGAGTCA
GGCAACTATGGATGAACGAAATAGACAGATCGCTGAGATAGGTGCCTCACTGATTAAGCATTGGTAACTG
TCAGACCAAGTTTACTCATATATACTTTAGATTGATTTAAAACTTCATTTTTAATTTAAAAGGATCTAGG
TGAAGATCCTTTTTGATAATCTCATGACCAAAATCCCTTAACGTGAGTTTTCGTTCCACTGAGCGTCAGA
CCCCGTAGAAAAGATCAAAGGATCTTCTTGAGATCCTTTTTTTCTGCGCGTAATCTGCTGCTTGCAAACA
AAAAAACCACCGCTACCAGCGGTGGTTTGTTTGCCGGATCAAGAGCTACCAACTCTTTTTCCGAAGGTAA
CTGGCTTCAGCAGAGCGCAGATACCAAATACTGTTCTTCTAGTGTAGCCGTAGTTAGGCCACCACTTCAA
GAACTCTGTAGCACCGCCTACATACCTCGCTCTGCTAATCCTGTTACCAGTGGCTGCTGCCAGTGGCGAT
AAGTCGTGTCTTACCGGGTTGGACTCAAGACGATAGTTACCGGATAAGGCGCAGCGGTCGGGCTGAACGG
GGGGTTCGTGCACACAGCCCAGCTTGGAGCGAACGACCTACACCGAACTGAGATACCTACAGCGTGAGCT
ATGAGAAAGCGCCACGCTTCCCGAAGGGAGAAAGGCGGACAGGTATCCGGTAAGCGGCAGGGTCGGAACA
GGAGAGCGCACGAGGGAGCTTCCAGGGGGAAACGCCTGGTATCTTTATAGTCCTGTCGGGTTTCGCCACC
TCTGACTTGAGCGTCGATTTTTGTGATGCTCGTCAGGGGGGCGGAGCCTATGGAAAAACGCCAGCAACGC
GGCCTTTTTACGGTTCCTGGCCTTTTGCTGGCCTTTTGCTCACATGTTCTTTCCTGCGTTATCCCCTGAT
TCTGTGGATAACCGTATTACCGCCTTTGAGTGAGCTGATACCGCTCGCCGCAGCCGAACGACCGAGCGCA
GCGAGTCAGTGAGCGAGGAAGCGGAAGAGCGCCCAATACGCAAACCGCCTCTCCCCGCGCGTTGGCCGAT
TCATTAATGCAGCTGGCACGACAGGTTTCCCGACTGGAAAGCGGGCAGTGAGCGCAACGCAATTAATGTG
AGTTAGCTCACTCATTAGGCACCCCAGGCTTTACACTTTATGCTTCCGGCTCGTATGTTGTGTGGAATTG
TGAGCGGATAACAATTTCACACAGGAAACAGCTATGACCATGATTACGCCAAGCGCGCAATTAACCCTCA
CTAAAGGGAACAAAAGCTGGAGCTGCAAGCTTAATGTAGTCTTATGCAATACTCTTGTAGTCTTGCAACA
TGGTAACGATGAGTTAGCAACATGCCTTACAAGGAGAGAAAAAGCACCGTGCATGCCGATTGGTGGAAGT
AAGGTGGTACGATCGTGCCTTATTAGGAAGGCAACAGACGGGTCTGACATGGATTGGACGAACCACTGAA
TTGCCGCATTGCAGAGATATTGTATTTAAGTGCCTAGCTCGATACATAAACGGGTCTCTCTGGTTAGACC
AGATCTGAGCCTGGGAGCTCTCTGGCTAACTAGGGAACCCACTGCTTAAGCCTCAATAAAGCTTGCCTTG
AGTGCTTCAAGTAGTGTGTGCCCGTCTGTTGTGTGACTCTGGTAACTAGAGATCCCTCAGACCCTTTTAG
TCAGTGTGGAAAATCTCTAGCAGTGGCGCCCGAACAGGGACTTGAAAGCGAAAGGGAAACCAGAGGAGCT
CTCTCGACGCAGGACTCGGCTTGCTGAAGCGCGCACGGCAAGAGGCGAGGGGCGGCGACTGGTGAGTACG
CCAAAAATTTTGACTAGCGGAGGCTAGAAGGAGAGAGATGGGTGCGAGAGCGTCAGTATTAAGCGGGGGA
GAATTAGATCGCGATGGGAAAAAATTCGGTTAAGGCCAGGGGGAAAGAAAAAATATAAATTAAAACATAT
AGTATGGGCAAGCAGGGAGCTAGAACGATTCGCAGTTAATCCTGGCCTGTTAGAAACATCAGAAGGCTGT
AGACAAATACTGGGACAGCTACAACCATCCCTTCAGACAGGATCAGAAGAACTTAGATCATTATATAATA
CAGTAGCAACCCTCTATTGTGTGCATCAAAGGATAGAGATAAAAGACACCAAGGAAGCTTTAGACAAGAT
AGAGGAAGAGCAAAACAAAAGTAAGACCACCGCACAGCAAGCGGCCGCTGATCTTCAGACCTGGAGGAGG
AGATATGAGGGACAATTGGAGAAGTGAATTATATAAATATAAAGTAGTAAAAATTGAACCATTAGGAGTA
GCACCCACCAAGGCAAAGAGAAGAGTGGTGCAGAGAGAAAAAAGAGCAGTGGGAATAGGAGCTTTGTTCC
TTGGGTTCTTGGGAGCAGCAGGAAGCACTATGGGCGCAGCGTCAATGACGCTGACGGTACAGGCCAGACA
ATTATTGTCTGGTATAGTGCAGCAGCAGAACAATTTGCTGAGGGCTATTGAGGCGCAACAGCATCTGTTG
CAACTCACAGTCTGGGGCATCAAGCAGCTCCAGGCAAGAATCCTGGCTGTGGAAAGATACCTAAAGGATC
AACAGCTCCTGGGGATTTGGGGTTGCTCTGGAAAACTCATTTGCACCACTGCTGTGCCTTGGAATGCTAG
TTGGAGTAATAAATCTCTGGAACAGATTTGGAATCACACGACCTGGATGGAGTGGGACAGAGAAATTAAC
AATTACACAAGCTTAATACACTCCTTAATTGAAGAATCGCAAAACCAGCAAGAAAAGAATGAACAAGAAT
TATTGGAATTAGATAAATGGGCAAGTTTGTGGAATTGGTTTAACATAACAAATTGGCTGTGGTATATAAA
ATTATTCATAATGATAGTAGGAGGCTTGGTAGGTTTAAGAATAGTTTTTGCTGTACTTTCTATAGTGAAT
AGAGTTAGGCAGGGATATTCACCATTATCGTTTCAGACCCACCTCCCAACCCCGAGGGGACCCAGAGAGG
GCCTATTTCCCATGATTCCTTCATATTTGCATATACGATACAAGGCTGTTAGAGAGATAATTAGAATTAA
TTTGACTGTAAACACAAAGATATTAGTACAAAATACGTGACGTAGAAAGTAATAATTTCTTGGGTAGTTT
GCAGTTTTAAAATTATGTTTTAAAATGGACTATCATATGCTTACCGTAACTTGAAAGTATTTCGATTTCT
TGGCTTTATATATCTTGTGGAAAGGACGAAACACCGCTGGTGTGTCCAGATAGCTAGTTTTAGAGCTAGA
AATAGCAAGTTAAAATAAGGCTAGTCCGTTATCAACTTGAAAAAGTGGCACCGAGTCGGTGCTTTTTTAA
GCTTGGCGTAACTAGATCTTGAGACAAATGGCAGTATTCATCCACAATTTTAAAAGAAAAGGGGGGATTG
GGGGGTACAGTGCAGGGGAAAGAATAGTAGACATAATAGCAACAGACATACAAACTAAAGAATTACAAAA
ACAAATTACAAAAATTCAAAATTTTCGGGTTTATTACAGGGACAGCAGAGATCCACTTTGGCGCCGGCTC
GAGGGGG
