>Addgene plasmid #76195 | ERBB4 gRNA (BRDN0001162372) | depositor partial sequence | sequence record 143655 | Target Sequence
CTGGTGTGTCCAGATAGCTA
