>Addgene plasmid #76195 | ERBB4 gRNA (BRDN0001162372) | addgene partial sequence | sequence record 185367 | hU6-F
CGTAGAAAGTAATAATTTCTTGGGTAGTTTGCAGTTTTAAAATTATGTTTTAAAATGGACTATCATATGC
TTACCGTAACTTGAAAGTATTTCGATTTCTTGGCTTTATATATCTTGTGGAAAGGACGAAACACCGCTGG
TGTGTCCAGATAGCTAGTTTTAGAGCTAGAAATAGCAAGTTAAAATAAGGCTAGTCCGTTATCAACTTGA
AAAAGTGGCACCGAGTCGGTGCTTTTTTAAGCTTGGCGTAACTAGATCTTGAGACAAATGGCAGTATTCA
TCCACAATTTTAAAAGAAAAGGGGGGATTGGGGGGTACAGTGCAGGGGAAAGAATAGTAGACATAATAGC
AACAGACATACAAACTAAAGAATTACAAAAACAAATTACAAAAATTCAAAATTTTCGGGTTTATTACAGG
GACAGCAGAGATCCACTTTGGCGCCGGCTCGAGGGGGCCCGGGTGCAAAGATGGATAAAGTTTTAAACAG
AGAGGAATCTTTGCAGCTAATGGACCTTCTAGGTCTTGAAAGGAGTGGGAATTGGCTCCGGTGCCCGTCA
GTGGGCAGAG
